Addgene plasmid #39463: pC-attB-burs-mCD8-EGFP-T2A-Gal4
Depositing lab: Benjamin White. Depositing organization: National Institute of Mental Health (NIMH). Publication: A novel approach for directing transgene expression in Drosophila: T2A-Gal4 in-frame fusion. Diao F, White BH. Genetics. 2012 Mar;190(3):1139-44. Epub 2011 Dec 29. 10.1534/genetics.111.136291 PubMed 22209908.
Backbone
  Vector backbone: pC-attB
  Backbone size w/o insert (bp): 8491
  Total vector size (bp): 12849
Growth in bacteria
  Bacterial resistance: Ampicillin, 100 μg/mL
  Growth temperature: 37°C
  Growth strain: DH5alpha
  Copy number: High Copy
Gene/Insert
  Gene/Insert name: burs-mCD8-EGFP-T2A-Gal4
  Insert size (bp): 4357
  Promoter: bursalpha
  Cloning method: Restriction Enzyme; 5′ cloning site KpnI (not destroyed); 3′ cloning site NotI (not destroyed)
  Sequencing primers: 5′ GTCACGGCGGCATGTCGACA; 3′ AATTATTTTTAAAGTTTTATTTT
Terms and licenses: Academic/Nonprofit Terms; Industry Terms: Not Available to Industry
How to cite: pC-attB-burs-mCD8-EGFP-T2A-Gal4 was a gift from Benjamin White (Addgene plasmid # 39463 ; http://n2t.net/addgene:39463 ; RRID:Addgene_39463)
