[The description below was written by a language model from this plasmid's Addgene catalogue record and pLannotate feature annotations shown in this document.]
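Description:
pC-attB-burs-mCD8-EGFP-T2A-Gal4 is a Drosophila transgenesis plasmid of 12,849 bp, built on the 8,491 bp pC-attB backbone. It is propagated in E. coli as a high-copy plasmid through a ColE1/pUC-type origin and selected with ampicillin (AmpR under its own bla promoter). For fly germline integration the backbone provides a φC31 integrase attB site, allowing site-specific insertion into genomic attP landing sites. It also carries P element 5′ and 3′ ends. Mini-white sequence, annotated in several fragments with the largest spanning the plasmid origin, would serve as the eye-colour marker for identifying transformants.

The 4,357 bp insert, cloned between KpnI and NotI sites that both remain intact, is listed as being driven by the bursalpha (burs) promoter. This regulatory sequence is not annotated in the feature table, but it presumably lies in the unannotated stretch between attB and the first coding feature. The coding sequences run in the same orientation: a fragment of mouse CD8a, then EGFP, then full-length yeast GAL4. CD8a joined to EGFP forms the membrane-targeted mCD8-EGFP reporter. The T2A peptide named in the construct title is not annotated either, though it fits the short gap between EGFP and GAL4. T2A causes ribosomal skipping, so a single transcript and open reading frame should yield two separate proteins, the fluorescent membrane marker and the Gal4 transcription factor.

The associated publication title describes T2A-Gal4 in-frame fusion as an approach for directing transgene expression in Drosophila. In this construct, cells where the burs regulatory sequence is active should be labelled directly by mCD8-EGFP. The same cells would produce Gal4 to drive any UAS-linked transgene.
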