Features (pLannotate 1.2.2; 17 found; start..end, strand, type, name):
     28..97      +  protein_bind   attB: attB site for the φC31 integrase (Groth et al., 2000) phage φC31 integrase
    566..1249    +  CDS            Cd8a (fragment): CD8A_MOUSE - Also known as Lyt-2, Lyt2. Experimental evidence at protein level: Swiss-Prot protein existence level 1. Integral membrane glycoprotein that plays an essential role in the immune response and serves multiple functions in responses against both external and internal offenses. In T-cells, functions primarily as a coreceptor for MHC class I molecule:peptide complex. The antigens presented by class I peptides are derived from cytosolic proteins while class II derived from extracellular proteins. Interacts simultaneously with the T-cell receptor (TCR) and the MHC class I proteins prese
   1238..1954    +  CDS            EGFP: EGFP is a basic (constitutively fluorescent) green fluorescent protein published in 1996, derived from Aequorea victoria. It is reported to be a rapidly-maturing weak dimer with moderate acid sensitivity.
   2015..4657    +  CDS            GAL4: GAL4_YEAST - Experimental evidence at protein level: Swiss-Prot protein existence level 1. This protein is a positive regulator for the gene expression of the galactose-induced genes such as GAL1, GAL2, GAL7, GAL10, and MEL1 which code for the enzymes used to convert galactose to glucose. It recognizes a 17 base pair sequence in (5'-CGGRNNRCYNYNCNCCG-3') the upstream activating sequence (UAS-G) of these genes. From Saccharomyces cerevisiae (strain ATCC 204508 / S288c) (Baker's yeast).
   4899..4919    +  misc_feature   MCS (fragment): pBluescript multiple cloning site
   5153..5178    -  misc_feature   MCS (fragment): pBluescript multiple cloning site
   5186..5418    +  misc_feature   P element 3' end: P element 3' end
   5418..5920    +  gene           mini-white (fragment): white; This modified version of the white gene lacks part of the first intron.
   5919..5988    -  misc_feature   bom (fragment): basis of mobility region from pBR322
   6090..6125    -  CDS            rop (fragment): Rop protein, which maintains plasmids at low copy number; rop
   6220..6324    +  promoter       AmpR promoter: bla
   6325..7185    +  CDS            AmpR: β-lactamase; bla; confers resistance to ampicillin, carbenicillin, and related antibiotics
   7356..7944    +  rep_origin     ori: high-copy-number ColE1/pMB1/pBR322/pUC origin of replication
   7950..8178    +  CDS            mini-white (fragment): Drosophila white gene eye color pigment; white; This is a modified version of the white gene lacking part of the first intron.
   8179..8764    +  misc_feature   P element 5' end: No description available
   8775..9060    -  gene           mini-white (fragment): white; This modified version of the white gene lacks part of the first intron.
   9061..1       -  gene           mini-white (fragment) (across the origin): white; This modified version of the white gene lacks part of the first intron.
>Addgene plasmid #39463 | pC-attB-burs-mCD8-EGFP-T2A-Gal4 | depositor full sequence | sequence record 49787 | pC-attB-burs-mCD8-EGFP-T2A-Gal4 sequence 12849 bps
GAATTCGTCGACGATGTAGGTCACGGTCTCGAAGCCGCGGTGCGGGTGCCAGGGCGTGCCCTTGGGCTCC
CCGGGCGCGTACTCCACCTCACCCATCTGGTCCATCATGATGAACGGGTCGAGGTGGCGGTAGTTGATCC
CGGCGAACGCGCGGCGCACCGGGAAGCCCTCGCCCTCGAAACCGCTGGGCGCGGTGGTCACGGTGAGCAC
GGGACGTGCGACGGCGTCGGCGGATGCGGATACGCGGGGCAGCGTCAGCGGGTTCTCGACGGTCACGGCG
GGCATGTCGACAGGCCTGGTACCTGATTAGCCAATAAGTTGTGAGGGAAATAAAGAGATTGCCGTGGTCG
TGCGCCGCGGGAGAAATGCCCTTTTCGTGTACGCAATTACTAGGCAAAAAGGTTTGGACGGCCCTTGCTT
TATTAGGCCATAATTTACGCTGTCGAGCGGCCATTAGAGCGGCATCCGCTGGCCAAGTTGGTCTATAAAA
GCCCGGCGGCTGCAAGTGGCGTTTTCCATTCCACGTGAAAGGACACTCGCAGTCGGGCCGACGAGAAAAA
TCAAAATGGCCAGCCCCCTGACCCGCTTCCTGAGCCTGAACCTGCTGCTGCTGGGCGAGAGCATCATCCT
GGGCAGCGGCGAGGCCAAGCCCCAGGCCCCCGAGCTGCGCATCTTCCCCAAGAAGATGGATGCCGAGCTG
GGCCAGAAGGTGGATCTGGTGTGCGAGGTGCTGGGCAGCGTGAGCCAGGGCTGCAGCTGGCTGTTCCAGA
ACAGCAGCAGCAAGCTGCCCCAGCCCACCTTCGTGGTGTACATGGCCAGCAGCCACAACAAGATCACCTG
GGATGAGAAGCTGAACAGCAGCAAGCTGTTCAGCGCCATGCGCGATACCAACAACAAGTACGTGCTGACC
CTGAACAAGTTCAGCAAGGAGAACGAGGGCTACTACTTCTGCAGCGTGATCAGCAACAGCGTGATGTACT
TCAGCAGCGTGGTGCCCGTGCTGCAGAAGGTGAACAGCACCACCACCAAGCCCGTGCTGCGCACCCCCAG
CCCCGTGCACCCCACCGGCACCAGCCAGCCCCAGCGCCCCGAGGATTGCCGCCCCCGCGGCAGCGTGAAG
GGCACCGGCCTGGATTTCGCCTGCGATATCTACATCTGGGCACCCCTGGCCGGCATCTGCGTGGCCCTGC
TGCTGAGCCTGATCATCACCCTGATCTGCTACCACAGCCGCGGCAGCATGGTGAGCAAGGGCGAGGAGCT
GTTCACCGGCGTGGTGCCCATCCTGGTGGAGCTGGATGGCGATGTGAACGGCCACAAGTTCAGCGTGAGC
GGCGAGGGCGAGGGCGATGCCACCTACGGCAAGCTGACCCTGAAGTTCATCTGCACCACCGGCAAGCTGC
CCGTGCCCTGGCCCACCCTGGTGACCACCCTGACCTACGGCGTGCAGTGCTTCAGCCGCTACCCCGATCA
CATGAAGCAGCACGATTTCTTCAAGAGCGCCATGCCCGAGGGCTACGTGCAGGAGCGCACCATCTTCTTC
AAGGATGATGGCAACTACAAGACCCGCGCCGAGGTGAAGTTCGAGGGCGATACCCTGGTGAACCGCATCG
AGCTGAAGGGCATCGATTTCAAGGAGGATGGCAACATCCTGGGCCACAAGCTGGAGTACAACTACAACAG
CCACAACGTGTACATCATGGCCGATAAGCAGAAGAACGGCATCAAGGTGAACTTCAAGATCCGCCACAAC
ATCGAGGATGGCAGCGTGCAGCTGGCCGATCACTACCAGCAGAACACCCCCATCGGCGATGGCCCCGTGC
TGCTGCCCGATAACCACTACCTGAGCACCCAGAGCGCCCTGAGCAAGGATCCCAACGAGAAGCGCGATCA
CATGGTGCTGCTGGAGTTCGTGACCGCCGCCGGCATCACCCTGGGCATGGATGAGCTGTACAAGGGGCCC
GAGGGCCGCGGCAGCCTGCTGACCTGCGGCGATGTGGAGGAGAACCCCGGGCCCATGAAGCTGCTGAGCA
GCATCGAGCAGGCCTGCGATATCTGCCGCCTGAAGAAGCTGAAGTGCAGCAAGGAGAAGCCCAAGTGCGC
CAAGTGCCTGAAGAACAACTGGGAGTGCCGCTACAGCCCCAAGACCAAGCGCAGCCCCCTGACCCGCGCC
CACCTGACCGAGGTGGAGAGCCGCCTGGAGCGCCTGGAGCAGCTGTTCCTGCTGATCTTCCCCCGCGAGG
ATCTGGATATGATCCTGAAGATGGATAGCCTGCAGGATATCAAGGCCCTGCTGACCGGCCTGTTCGTGCA
GGATAACGTGAACAAGGATGCCGTGACCGATCGCCTGGCCAGCGTGGAGACCGATATGCCCCTGACCCTG
CGCCAGCACCGCATCAGCGCCACCAGCAGCAGCGAGGAGAGCAGCAACAAGGGCCAGCGCCAGCTGACCG
TGAGCATCGATAGCGCCGCCCACCACGATAACAGCACCATCCCCCTGGATTTCATGCCCCGCGATGCCCT
GCACGGCTTCGATTGGAGCGAGGAGGATGATATGAGCGATGGCCTGCCCTTCCTGAAGACCGATCCCAAC
AACAACGGCTTCTTCGGCGATGGCAGCCTGCTGTGCATCCTGCGCAGCATCGGCTTCAAGCCCGAGAACT
ACACCAACAGCAACGTGAACCGCCTGCCCACCATGATCACCGATCGCTACACCCTGGCCAGCCGCAGCAC
CACCAGCCGCCTGCTGCAGAGCTACCTGAACAACTTCCACCCCTACTGCCCCATCGTGCACAGCCCCACC
CTGATGATGCTGTACAACAACCAGATCGAGATCGCCAGCAAGGATCAGTGGCAGATCCTGTTCAACTGCA
TCCTGGCCATCGGCGCCTGGTGCATCGAGGGCGAGAGCACCGATATCGATGTGTTCTACTACCAGAACGC
CAAGAGCCACCTGACCAGCAAGGTGTTCGAGAGCGGCAGCATCATCCTGGTGACCGCCCTGCACCTGCTG
AGCCGCTACACCCAGTGGCGCCAGAAGACCAACACCAGCTACAACTTCCACAGCTTCAGCATCCGCATGG
CCATCAGCCTGGGCCTGAACCGCGATCTGCCCAGCAGCTTCAGCGATAGCAGCATCCTGGAGCAGCGCCG
CCGCATCTGGTGGAGCGTGTACAGCTGGGAGATCCAGCTGAGCCTGCTGTACGGCCGCAGCATCCAGCTG
AGCCAGAACACCATCAGCTTCCCCAGCAGCGTGGATGATGTGCAGCGCACCACCACCGGCCCCACCATCT
ACCACGGCATCATCGAGACCGCCCGCCTGCTGCAGGTGTTCACCAAGATCTACGAGCTGGATAAGACCGT
GACCGCCGAGAAGAGCCCCATCTGCGCCAAGAAGTGCCTGATGATCTGCAACGAGATCGAGGAGGTGAGC
CGCCAGGCCCCCAAGTTCCTGCAGATGGATATCAGCACCACCGCCCTGACCAACCTGCTGAAGGAGCACC
CCTGGCTGAGCTTCACCCGCTTCGAGCTGAAGTGGAAGCAGCTGAGCCTGATCATCTACGTGCTGCGCGA
TTTCTTCACCAACTTCACCCAGAAGAAGAGCCAGCTGGAGCAGGATCAGAACGATCACCAGAGCTACGAG
GTGAAGCGCTGCAGCATCATGCTGAGCGATGCCGCCCAGCGCACCGTGATGAGCGTGAGCAGCTACATGG
ATAACCACAACGTGACCCCCTACTTCGCCTGGAACTGCAGCTACTACCTGTTCAACGCCGTGCTGGTGCC
CATCAAGACCCTGCTGAGCAACAGCAAGAGCAACGCCGAGAACAACGAGACCGCCCAGCTGCTGCAGCAG
ATCAACACCGTGCTGATGCTGCTGAAGAAGCTGGCCACCTTCAAGATCCAGACCTGCGAGAAGTACATCC
AGGTGCTGGAGGAGGTGTGCGCCCCCTTCCTGCTGAGCCAGTGCGCCATCCCCCTGCCCCACATCAGCTA
CAACAACAGCAACGGCAGCGCCATCAAGAACATCGTGGGCAGCGCCACCATCGCCCAGTACCCCACCCTG
CCCGAGGAGAACGTGAACAACATCAGCGTGAAGTACGTGAGCCCCGGCAGCGTGGGACCCAGCCCCGTGC
CCCTGAAGAGCGGCGCCAGCTTCAGCGATCTGGTGAAGCTGCTGAGCAACCGCCCCCCCAGCCGCAACAG
CCCCGTGACCATCCCCCGCAGCACCCCCAGCCACCGCAGCGTGACCCCCTTCCTGGGCCAGCAGCAGCAG
CTGCAGAGCCTGGTGCCCCTGACCCCCAGCGCCCTGTTCGGCGGCGCCAACTTCAACCAGAGCGGCAACA
TCGCCGATAGCAGCCTGAGCTTCACCTTCACCAACAGCAGCAACGGCCCCAACCTGATCACCACCCAGAC
CAACAGCCAGGCCCTGAGCCAGCCCATCGCCAGCAGCAACGTGCACGATAACTTCATGAACAACGAGATC
ACCGCCAGCAAGATCGATGATGGCAACAACAGCAAGCCCCTGAGCCCCGGCTGGACCGATCAGACCGCCT
ACAACGCCTTCGGCATCACCACCGGCATGTTCAACACCACCACCATGGATGATGTGTACAACTACCTGTT
CGATGATGAGGATACCCCCCCCAACCCCAAGAAGGAGTAAAATGAATCGTAGATACTGAAAAACCCCGCA
AGTTCACTTCAACTGTGCATCGTGCACCATCTCAATTTCTTTCATTTATACATCGTTTTGCCTTCTTTTA
TGTAACTATACTCCTCTAAGTTTCAATCTTGGCCATGTAACCTCTGATCTATAGAATTTTTTAAATGACT
AGAATTAATGCCCATCTTTTTTTTGGACCTAAATTCTTCATGAAAATATATTACGAGGGCTTATTCAGAA
GCTTATCGATACCGTCGACTAAAGCCAAATAGAAATTATTCAGTTCTGGCTTAAGTTTTTAAAAGTGATA
TTATTTATTTGGTTGTAACCAACCAAAAGAATGTAAATAACTAATACATAATTATGTTAGTTTTAAGTTA
GCAACAAATTGATTTTAGCTATATTAGCTACTTGGTTAATAAATAGAATATATTTATTTAAAGATAATTC
GTTTTTATTGTCAGGGAGTGAGTTTGCTTAAAAACTCGTTTAGATCCACTAGTTCTAGAGCGGCCGCCCA
AGCTTTGCGTACTCGCAAATTATTAAAAATAAAACTTTAAAAATAATTTCGTCTAATTAATATTATGAGT
TAATTCAAACCCCACGGACATGCTAAGGGTTAATCAACAATCATATCGCTGTCTCACTCAGACTCAATAC
GACACTCAGAATACTATTCCTTTCACTCGCACTTATTGCAAGCATACGTTAAGTGGATGTCTCTTGCCGA
CGGGACCACCTTATGTTATTTCATCATGGTCTGGCCATTCTCATCGTGAGCTTCCGGGTGCTCGCATATC
TGGCTCTAAGACTTCGGGCCCGACGCAAGGAGTAGCCGACATATATCCGAAATAACTGCTTGTTTTTTTT
TTTACCATTATTACCATCGTGTTTACTGTTTATTGCCCCCTCAAAAAGCTAATGTAATTATATTTGTGCC
AATAAAAACAAGATATGACCTATAGAATACAAGTATTTCCCCTTCGAACATCCCCACAAGTAGACTTTGG
ATTTGTCTTCTAACCAAAAGACTTACACACCTGCATACCTTACATCAAAAACTCGTTTATCGCTACATAA
AACACCGGGATATATTTTTTATATACATACTTTTCAAATCGCGCGCCCTCTTCATAATTCACCTCCACCA
CACCACGTTTCGTAGTTGCTCTTTCGCTGTCTCCCACCCGCTCTCCGCAACACATTCACCTTTTGTTCGA
CGACCTTGGAGCGACTGTCGTTAGTTCCGCGCGATTCGGTGCGGTATTTCACACCGCATATGGTGCACTC
TCAGTACAATCTGCTCTGATGCCGCATAGTTAAGCCAGCCCCGACACCCGCCAACACCCGCTGACGCGCC
CTGACGGGCTTGTCTGCTCCCGGCATCCGCTTACAGACAAGCTGTGACCGTCTCCGGGAGCTGCATGTGT
CAGAGGTTTTCACCGTCATCACCGAAACGCGCGAGACGAAAGGGCCTCGTGATACGCCTATTTTTATAGG
TTAATGTCATGATAATAATGGTTTCTTAGACGTCAGGTGGCACTTTTCGGGGAAATGTGCGCGGAACCCC
TATTTGTTTATTTTTCTAAATACATTCAAATATGTATCCGCTCATGAGACAATAACCCTGATAAATGCTT
CAATAATATTGAAAAAGGAAGAGTATGAGTATTCAACATTTCCGTGTCGCCCTTATTCCCTTTTTTGCGG
CATTTTGCCTTCCTGTTTTTGCTCACCCAGAAACGCTGGTGAAAGTAAAAGATGCTGAAGATCAGTTGGG
TGCACGAGTGGGTTACATCGAACTGGATCTCAACAGCGGTAAGATCCTTGAGAGTTTTCGCCCCGAAGAA
CGTTTTCCAATGATGAGCACTTTTAAAGTTCTGCTATGTGGCGCGGTATTATCCCGTATTGACGCCGGGC
AAGAGCAACTCGGTCGCCGCATACACTATTCTCAGAATGACTTGGTTGAGTACTCACCAGTCACAGAAAA
GCATCTTACGGATGGCATGACAGTAAGAGAATTATGCAGTGCTGCCATAACCATGAGTGATAACACTGCG
GCCAACTTACTTCTGACAACGATCGGAGGACCGAAGGAGCTAACCGCTTTTTTGCACAACATGGGGGATC
ATGTAACTCGCCTTGATCGTTGGGAACCGGAGCTGAATGAAGCCATACCAAACGACGAGCGTGACACCAC
GATGCCTGTAGCAATGGCAACAACGTTGCGCAAACTATTAACTGGCGAACTACTTACTCTAGCTTCCCGG
CAACAATTAATAGACTGGATGGAGGCGGATAAAGTTGCAGGACCACTTCTGCGCTCGGCCCTTCCGGCTG
GCTGGTTTATTGCTGATAAATCTGGAGCCGGTGAGCGTGGGTCTCGCGGTATCATTGCAGCACTGGGGCC
AGATGGTAAGCCCTCCCGTATCGTAGTTATCTACACGACGGGGAGTCAGGCAACTATGGATGAACGAAAT
AGACAGATCGCTGAGATAGGTGCCTCACTGATTAAGCATTGGTAACTGTCAGACCAAGTTTACTCATATA
TACTTTAGATTGATTTAAAACTTCATTTTTAATTTAAAAGGATCTAGGTGAAGATCCTTTTTGATAATCT
CATGACCAAAATCCCTTAACGTGAGTTTTCGTTCCACTGAGCGTCAGACCCCGTAGAAAAGATCAAAGGA
TCTTCTTGAGATCCTTTTTTTCTGCGCGTAATCTGCTGCTTGCAAACAAAAAAACCACCGCTACCAGCGG
TGGTTTGTTTGCCGGATCAAGAGCTACCAACTCTTTTTCCGAAGGTAACTGGCTTCAGCAGAGCGCAGAT
ACCAAATACTGTCCTTCTAGTGTAGCCGTAGTTAGGCCACCACTTCAAGAACTCTGTAGCACCGCCTACA
TACCTCGCTCTGCTAATCCTGTTACCAGTGGCTGCTGCCAGTGGCGATAAGTCGTGTCTTACCGGGTTGG
ACTCAAGACGATAGTTACCGGATAAGGCGCAGCGGTCGGGCTGAACGGGGGGTTCGTGCACACAGCCCAG
CTTGGAGCGAACGACCTACACCGAACTGAGATACCTACAGCGTGAGCATTGAGAAAGCGCCACGCTTCCC
GAAGGGAGAAAGGCGGACAGGTATCCGGTAAGCGGCAGGGTCGGAACAGGAGAGCGCACGAGGGAGCTTC
CAGGGGGAAACGCCTGGTATCTTTATAGTCCTGTCGGGTTTCGCCACCTCTGACTTGAGCGTCGATTTTT
GTGATGCTCGTCAGGGGGGCGGAGCCTATGGAAAAACGCCTTCTTCTTGAACTCGGGCTCGGTGCCAGTA
TACCTCAAATGGTTGTCGTACCTCTCATGGTTCCGTTACGCCAACGAGGGTCTGCTGATTAACCAATGGG
CGGACGTGGAGCCGGGCGAAATTAGCTGCACATCGTCGAACACCACGTGCCCCAGTTCGGGCAAGGTCAT
CCTGGAGACGCTTAACTTCTCCGCCGCCGATCTGCCGCTGGACTACGTGGGTCTGGCCCATGATGAAATA
ACATAAGGTGGTCCCGTCGATAGCCGAAGCTTACCGAAGTATACACTTAAATTCAGTGCACGTTTGCTTG
TTGAGAGGAAAGGTTGTGTGCGGACGAATTTTTTTTTGAAAACATTAACCCTTACGTGGAATAAAAAAAA
ATGAAATATTGCAAATTTTGCTGCAAAGCTGTGACTGGAGTAAAATTAATTCACGTGCCGAAGTGTGCTA
TTAAGAGAAAATTGTGGGAGCAGAGCCTTGGGTGCAGCCTTGGTGAAAACTCCCAAATTTGTGATACCCA
CTTTAAAGATTCGCAGTGGAAGGCTGCACCTGCAAAAGGTCAGACATTTAAAAGGAGGCGACTCAACGCA
GATGCCGTACCTAGTAAAGTGATAGAGCCTGAACCAGAAAAGATAAAAGAAGGCTATACCAGTGGGAGTA
CACAAACAGAGTAAGTTTGAATAGTAAAAAAAATCATTTATGTAAACAATAACGTGACTGTGCGTTAGGT
CCTGTTCATTGTTTAATGAAAATAAGAGCTTGAGGGAAAAAATTCGTACTTTGGAGTACGAAATGCGTCG
TTTAGAGCAGCAGCCGAATTAATTCTAGTTCCAGTGAAATCCAAGCATTTTCTAAATTAAATGTATTCTT
ATTATTATAGTTGTTATTTTTGATATATATAAACAACACTATTATGCCCACCATTTTTTTGAGATGCATC
TACACAAGGAACAAACACTGGATGTCACTTTCAGTTCAAATTGTAACGCTAATCACTCCGAACAGGTCAC
AAAAAATTACCTTAAAAAGTCATAATATTAAATTAGAATAAATATAGCTGTGAGGGAAATATATACAAAT
ATATTGGAGCAAATAAATTGTACATACAAAAATCGCGCGGAACTAACGACAGTCGCTCCAAGGTCGTCGA
ACAAAAGGTGAATGTGTTGCGGAGAGCGGGTGGGAGACAGCGAAAGAGCAACTACGAAACGTGGTGTGGT
GGAGGTGAATTATGAAGAGGGCGCGCGATTTGAAAAGTATGTATATAAAAAATATATCCCGGTGTTTTAT
GTAGCGATAAACGAGTTTTTGATGTAAGGTATGCAGGTGTGTAAGTCTTTTGGTTAGAAGACAAATCCAA
AGTCTACTTGTGGGGATGTTCGAAGGGGAAATACTTGTATTCTATAGGTCATATCTTGTTTTTATTGGCA
CAAATATAATTACATTAGCTTTTTGAGGGGGCAATAAACAGTAAACACGATGGTAATAATGGTAAAAAAA
AAAACAAGCAGTTATTTCGGATATATGTCGGCTACTCCTTGCGTCGGGCCCGAAGTCTTAGAGCCAGATA
TGCGAGCACCCGGAAGCTCACGATGAGAATGGCCAGACCCACGTAGTCCAGCGGCAGATCGGCGGCGGAG
AAGTTAAGCGTCTCCAGGATGACCTTGCCCGAACTGGGGCACGTGGTGTTCGACGATGTGCAGCTAATTT
CGCCCGGCTCCACGTCCGCCCATTGGTTAATCAGCAGACCCTCGTTGGCGTAACGGAACCATGAGAGGTA
CGACAACCATTTGAGGTATACTGGCACCGAGCCCGAGTTCAAGAAGAAGCCGCCAAAGAGCAGGAATGGT
ATGATAACCGGCGGACCCACAGACAGCGCCATCGAGGTCGAGGAGCTGGCGCAGGATATTAGATATCCGA
AGGACGTTGACACATTGGCCACCAGAGTGACCAGCGCCAGGCAGTTGAAGAAGTGCAGCACTCCGGCCCG
CAGTCCGATCATCGGATAGGCAATCGCCGTGAAGACCAGTGGCACTGTGAGAAAAAGCGGTAATTCGGCA
ATCGTTTTGCCCAGAAAGTATGTGTCACAGCGATAAAGTCGACTTCGGGCCTCCCTCATAAAAACTGGCA
GCTCTGAGGTGAACACCTAAATCGAATCGATTCATTAGAAAGTTAGTAAATTATTAATATGCAAATGTAT
TCTAAACAAGACTTACATTTATCGTGGCAAAGACGTTTTGAAAGGTCATGTTGGTCAGGAAGAGGAAGAT
GGCTCCGTTGATATTCATCACGCCCACTTGCGTGAGTTGTTGGCCCAAAAAGATGAGGCCAATCAAGATG
GCAACCATCTGCAAATTAAAATGTTACTCGCATCTCATTAATATTCATATCTTCAACATGTTCGCGAGTT
AAATGAAATTTATTTATTTTCTGCAAAACTATAAACTATACATCTCATTGAAAAAAACTAAGAAGGGTGT
GGAATCAGGCAATTCTAACTAAAATCTAGCGAATTTGTTTCCAAGAATTGTAAGCGTTATATCATTTGTT
TCCACTGGAACCACTCACCGTTGTCTGAATAAGTCGCACTTTTACGAGGAGTGGTTCCTTGAGCACCGAC
AGCCAGGATCGCCACAGGACCGCCCGGAACTGCATGAACCAGGTGGCCTTGTAGGTGTACCCATTCTCCG
GCTGCTCCAGTGGCTTCTCCAAATTTTTGGTGGCCAACAACTGCTCCATATCCCGGGCTACTTTGCTAAT
AGCAAAATTGTCGCCATATCTTGGCGATCCGATCACGGGACTCGATCTCCCGTCCGGGCACAACGGCCAA
CACCTGTACGTAAAAGTCCGCCGGATTGTAGTTGGTAGGACACTGGGCACCCACGCTGGATAGGAGTTGA
GATGTAATGTAATGCTAGATACCCTTAATAAACACATCGAACTCACTAGGAAAAGAAGTCGACGGCTTCG
CTGGGAGTGCCCAAGAAAGCTACCCTGCCCTCGGCCATCAGAAGGATCTTGTCAAAGAGCTCAAACAGCT
CGGAAGACGGCTGATGAATGGTCAGGATGACGGTCTTGCCCTTCTGCGACAGCTTCTTCAGCACCTGGAC
GACGCTGTGGGCGGTAAATGAGTCCAGTCCGGAGGTGGGCTCATCGCAGATCAGAAGCGGCGGATCGGTT
AGTGCCTCGGAGGCGAATGCCAGACGCTTCCTTTCTCCGCCGGACAGACCTTTCACCCTGCCGGGCACAC
CGATGATCGTGTGCTGACATTTGCTGAGCGAAAGCTCCTGGATCACCTGATCCACGCGGGCCACTCGCTG
CCGATAGGTCAGATGTCGTGGCATCCGCACCATGGCCTGGAAAATCAGGTGTTCCCTGGCCGTTAGGGAG
CCGATAAAGAGGTCATCCTGCTGGACATAGGCGCACCTGGCCTGCATCTCCTTGGCGTCCACAGGTTGGC
CATTGAGCAGTCGCATCCCGGATGGCGATACTTGGATGCCCTGCGGCGATCGAAAGGCAAGGGCATTCAG
CAGGGTCGTCTTTCCGGCACCGGAACTGCCCATCACGGCCAAAAGTTCGCCCGGATAGGCCACGCCGCAA
ACTGAGTTTCAAATTGGTAATTGGACCCTTTATTAAGATTTCACACAGATCAGCCGACTGCGAATAGAAA
CTCACCGTTCTTGAGCAAATGTTTCCTGGGCGCCGGTATGTGTCGCTCGTTGCAGAATAGTCCGCGTGTC
CGGTTGACCAGCTGCCGCCATCCGGAGCCCGGCTGATTGACCGCCCCAAAGATGTCCATATTGTGCCAGG
CATAGGTGAGGTTCTCGGCTAGTTGGCCGCTCCCTGAACCGGAGTCCTCCGGCGGACTGGGTGGCAGGAG
CGTGCCGTAGTTTTTGGCCTGCCCGAAGCCCTGGTTAATGCAGCTCTGCGAAGCGTCCGCTGTCACCCTG
CAATGATAGGGGATCTCAAATATCAACTACAAGCGTTATGCTCATCTAACCCCGAACAAAACGAAGTATC
CTACGAAGTAGGTTTATACTTTTATTTATTTTTTGTGCATCTAGGATCAGCTTAAAATATCTGGTTGTTA
TATTTTTTGTAAAAAAGAATGTAGTCGAAAATGAATGCCTTTAGATGTCTTGATCATGATATGATCTTAA
AAATTGTCTTATATAGCGAGCACAGCTACCAGAATAATCTGTTTCGTGTCACTATTTGTTTGTGCGATTG
CGGTTTGGGATTTTTGTGGGTCGCAGTTCTCACGCCGCAGACAATTTGATGTTGCAATCGCAGTTCCTAT
AGATCAAGTGAACTTAAGATGTATGCACATGTACTACTCACATTGTTCAGATGCTCGGCAGATGGGTGTT
TGCTGCCTCCGCGAATTAATAGCTCCTGATCCTCTTGGCCCATTGCCGGGATTTTTCACACTTTCCCCTG
CTTACCCACCCAAAACCAATCACCACCCCAATCACTCAAAAAACAAACAAAAATAAGAAGCGAGAGGAGT
TTTGGCACAGCACTTTGTGTTTAATTGATGGCGTAAACCGCTTGGAGCTTCGTCACGAAACCGCTGACAA
AGTGCAACTGAAGGCGGACATTGACGCTAGGTAACGCTACAAACGGTGGCGAAAGAGATAGCGGACGCAG
CGGCGAAAGAGACGGCGATATTTCTGTGGACAGAGAAGGAGGCAAACAGCGCTGACTTTGAGTGGAATGT
CATTTTGAGTGAGAGGTAATCGAAAGAACCTGGTACTTCAAATACCCTTGGATCGAAGTAAATTTAAAAC
TGATCAGATAAGTTCAATGATATCCAGTGCAGTAAAAAATAAAAAAAAAATATGTTTTTTTAAATCTACA
TTCTCCAAAAAAGGGTTTTATTAACTTACATACATACTA
