>Addgene plasmid #39463 | pC-attB-burs-mCD8-EGFP-T2A-Gal4 | addgene partial sequence | sequence record 51881 | EGFP-C 5'-CATGGTCCTGCTGGAGTTCGTG-3'
GGGGCCCGAGGGCCGCGGCAGCCTGCTGACCTGCGGCGATGTGGAGGAGAACCCCGGGCCCATGAAGCTG
CTGAGCAGCATCGAGCAGGCCTGCGATATCTGCCGCCTGAAGAAGCTGAAGTGCAGCAAGGAGAAGCCCA
AGTGCGCCAAGTGCCTGAAGAACAACTGGGAGTGCCGCTACAGCCCCAAGACCAAGCGCAGCCCCCTGAC
CCGCGCCCACCTGACCGAGGTGGAGAGCCGCCTGGAGCGCCTGGAGCAGCTGTTCCTGCTGATCTTCCCC
CGCGAGGATCTGGATATGATCCTGAAGATGGATAGCCTGCAGGATATCAAGGCCCTGCTGACCGGCCTGT
TCGTGCAGGATAACGTGAACAAGGATGCCGTGACCGATCGCCTGGCCAGCGTGGAGACCGATATGCCCCT
GACCCTGCGCCAGCACCGCATCAGCGCCACCAGCAGCAGCGAGGAGAGCAGCAACAAGGGCCAGCGCCAG
CTGACCGTGAGCATCGATAGCGCCGCCCACCACGATAACAGCACCATCCCCCTGGATTTCATGCCCCGCG
ATGCCCTGCACGGCTTCGATTGGAGCGAGGAGGATGATATGAGCGATGGCCTGCCCTTCCTGAAGACCGA
TCCCAACAACAACGGCTTCTTCGGCGATGGCAGCCTGCTGTGCATCCTGCGCAGCATCGGCTTCAAGCCC
GAGAACTACACCAACAGCAACGTGAACCGCCTGCCCACCATGATCACCGATCGCTACACCCTGGCCAGCC
GCAGCACCACCAGCCGCCTGCTGCAGAGCTACCTGAACAACTTCCACCCCTACTGCCCCATCGTGCACAG
CC
