>Addgene plasmid #39463 | pC-attB-burs-mCD8-EGFP-T2A-Gal4 | addgene partial sequence | sequence record 52035 | EGFP-N 5'-CGTCGCCGTCCAGCTCGACCAG-3'
GCTCCTCGCCCTTGCTCACCATGCTGCCGCGGCTGTGGTAGCAGATCAGGGTGATGATCAGGCTCAGCAG
CAGGGCCACGCAGATGCCGGCCAGGGGTGCCCAGATGTAGATATCGCAGGCGAAATCCAGGCCGGTGCCC
TTCACGCTGCCGCGGGGGCGGCAATCCTCGGGGCGCTGGGGCTGGCTGGTGCCGGTGGGGTGCACGGGGC
TGGGGGTGCGCAGCACGGGCTTGGTGGTGGTGCTGTTCACCTTCTGCAGCACGGGCACCACGCTGCTGAA
GTACATCACGCTGTTGCTGATCACGCTGCAGAAGTAGTAGCCCTCGTTCTCCTTGCTGAACTTGTTCAGG
GTCAGCACGTACTTGTTGTTGGTATCGCGCATGGCGCTGAACAGCTTGCTGCTGTTCAGCTTCTCATCCC
AGGTGATCTTGTTGTGGCTGCTGGCCATGTACACCACGAAGGTGGGCTGGGGCAGCTTGCTGCTGCTGTT
CTGGAACAGCCAGCTGCAGCCCTGGCTCACGCTGCCCAGCACCTCGCACACCAGATCCACCTTCTGGCCC
AGCTCGGCATCCATCTTCTTGGGGAAGATGCGCAGCTCGGGGGCCTGGGGCTTGGCCTCGCCGCTGCCCA
GGATGATGCTCTCGCCCAGCAGCAGCAGGTTCAGGCTCAGGAAGCGGGTCAGGGGGCTGGCCATTTTGAT
TTTTCTCGTCGGCCCGACTGCGAGTGTCCTTTCACGTGGAATGGAAAACGCCACTTGCAGCCGCCGGGCT
TTTATAGACCAACTTGGCCAGCGGATGCCGCTCTAATGGC
